Addgene plasmid #160903: pUC19_CRISPR_DpmrA
Purpose: CRISPR_Cas9, lambda red recombineering
Depositing lab: Anne-Catrin Uhlemann. Publication: CrrB Positively Regulates High-Level Polymyxin Resistance and Virulence in Klebsiella pneumoniae. McConville TH, Annavajhala MK, Giddins MJ, Macesic N, Herrera CM, Rozenberg FD, Bhushan GL, Ahn D, Mancia F, Trent MS, Uhlemann AC. Cell Rep. 2020 Oct 27;33(4):108313. doi: 10.1016/j.celrep.2020.108313. PubMed 33113377.
Backbone
  Vector backbone: pUC19
  Backbone size w/o insert (bp): 2686
  Total vector size (bp): 11298
  Selectable markers: Zeocin
Growth in bacteria
  Bacterial resistance: Bleocin (Zeocin), 50 μg/mL
  Growth temperature: 37°C
  Growth strain: NEB Stable
  Copy number: High Copy
Gene/Insert 1
  Gene/Insert name: Cas9
  Species: Streptococcus thermophilus
  Promoter: araBAD
  Cloning method: Restriction Enzyme; 5′ cloning site sbf1 (not destroyed); 3′ cloning site xba1 (not destroyed)
  Sequencing primers: 5′ -; 3′ tctagattaagaaataatcttcatc
Gene/Insert 2
  Gene/Insert name: Lambda Red Recombineering Genes
  Promoter: araBAD
  Cloning method: Restriction Enzyme; 5′ cloning site xba1 (not destroyed); 3′ cloning site xba1 (not destroyed)
  Sequencing primers: 5′ tctagattctactggtattggcaca; 3′ tctagacatgagcggatacatattt
Gene/Insert 3
  Gene/Insert name: Zeocin Resistance Cassette
  Cloning method: Restriction Enzyme; 5′ cloning site eco0109i (not destroyed); 3′ cloning site eco0109i (not destroyed)
  Sequencing primers: 5′ agGGCCTATTATTAACGCTTACAAT; 3′ aggccCTGTCTGACGCTCAGTGGAA
Resource information
  A portion of this plasmid was derived from a plasmid made by: Addgene Plasmid #62225: pCas
Terms and licenses: Academic/Nonprofit Terms; Industry Terms: Not Available to Industry
Depositor comments: zeocin was cloned from the pCR2.1 topo gene from the invitrogen blunt topo plasmid
How to cite: pUC19_CRISPR_DpmrA was a gift from Anne-Catrin Uhlemann (Addgene plasmid # 160903 ; http://n2t.net/addgene:160903 ; RRID:Addgene_160903)
