[The description below was written by a language model from this plasmid's Addgene catalogue record and pLannotate feature annotations shown in this document.]
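Description:
pUC19_CRISPR_DpmrA is a single-plasmid CRISPR-Cas9 and lambda Red recombineering vector built on the high-copy pUC19 backbone. Its name and contents suggest it was made to delete the pmrA (basR) response-regulator gene; the associated work concerns polymyxin resistance in Klebsiella pneumoniae. It replicates from the ColE1/pUC origin and is selected with Zeocin through a ble (bleomycin-binding protein) cassette, which appears to be driven by a fragment of the AmpR promoter. Only a short remnant of the original β-lactamase gene is annotated, so ampicillin selection does not appear to be retained. Part of the plasmid derives from pCas.

The payload consists of two divergently arranged, arabinose-inducible units. One araBAD promoter drives Cas9. A second drives the lambda Red operon (Gam, Beta, Exo), which ends at the λ tL3 terminator. The adjacent araC gene supplies the regulator for both. Gam blocks host RecBCD, Exo resects double-stranded DNA, and Beta anneals single strands to the target, which together promote homologous recombination with a repair template. A tac promoter sits upstream of a guide RNA scaffold; the spacer is not annotated, but it presumably targets pmrA. Fragments matching eptA (pmrC) and basR (pmrA) lie next to each other after the ble cassette, consistent with a plasmid-borne homology template spanning the pmrA locus, although the record does not state this. Cas9 cleavage of the unedited chromosome would then counterselect against cells that have not recombined.

The catalogue lists the Cas9 species as Streptococcus thermophilus, whereas the sequence annotation identifies both Cas9 and the gRNA scaffold as the Streptococcus pyogenes type.
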