Features (pLannotate 1.2.2; 27 found; start..end, strand, type, name):
      1..22      +  protein_bind   CAP binding site: CAP binding activates transcription in the presence of cAMP. E. coli catabolite activator protein
     37..67      +  promoter       lac promoter: promoter for the E. coli lac operon
     71..93      +  protein_bind   lac operator (fragment): The lac repressor binds to the lac operator to inhibit transcription in E. coli. This inhibition can be relieved by adding lactose or isopropyl-β-D-thiogalactopyranoside (IPTG). lac repressor encoded by lacI
    128..147     -  misc_feature   MCS (fragment): pUC18/19 multiple cloning site
    171..455     +  promoter       araBAD promoter: araBAD; promoter of the L-arabinose operon of E. coli; the araC regulatory gene is transcribed in the opposite direction (Guzman et al., 1995)
    499..4605    +  CDS            Cas9: Cas9 (Csn1) endonuclease from the Streptococcus pyogenes Type II CRISPR/Cas system generates RNA-guided double strand breaks in DNA
   4644..4888    -  terminator     λ tL3 terminator: transcription terminator tL3 from phage λ
   4889..5569    -  CDS            Exo: 5' to 3' double-stranded DNA exonuclease in the λ Red system; exo; creates 3' single-stranded DNA tails
   5566..6351    -  CDS            Beta: single-stranded DNA binding recombinase in the λ Red system; bet; mediates pairing of a single-stranded DNA with a complementary target
   6357..6773    -  CDS            Gam: inhibitor of the host RecBCD nuclease in the λ Red system; gam; protects the double-stranded DNA substrate for recombination
   6817..7101    -  promoter       araBAD promoter: araBAD; promoter of the L-arabinose operon of E. coli; the araC regulatory gene is transcribed in the opposite direction (Guzman et al., 1995)
   7128..8006    +  CDS            araC: L-arabinose regulatory protein; araC
   8043..8099    +  promoter       AmpR promoter (fragment): bla
   8100..8132    -  misc_feature   MCS (fragment): pUC18/19 multiple cloning site
   8129..8286    +  CDS            lacZα (fragment): LacZα fragment of β-galactosidase; lacZ fragment
   8294..8322    +  promoter       tac promoter: strong E. coli promoter; hybrid between the trp and lac UV5 promoters
   8348..8423    +  misc_RNA       gRNA scaffold: guide RNA scaffold for the Streptococcus pyogenes CRISPR/Cas9 system
   8432..8531    -  misc_feature   bom (fragment): basis of mobility region from pBR322
   8633..8668    -  CDS            rop (fragment): Rop protein, which maintains plasmids at low copy number; rop
   8701..8751    -  misc_feature   bom (fragment): basis of mobility region from pBR322
   8778..8866    +  promoter       AmpR promoter (fragment): bla
   8886..9257    +  CDS            ble: BLE_STRHI - Experimental evidence at protein level: Swiss-Prot protein existence level 1. Binding protein with a strong affinity to the bleomycin family of antibiotics. From Streptoalloteichus hindustanus.
   9438..9662    +  CDS            eptA (fragment): EPTA_SALTY - Also known as pagB, pmrC. Experimental evidence at protein level: Swiss-Prot protein existence level 1. Catalyzes the addition of a phosphoethanolamine moiety to the lipid A. The phosphoethanolamine modification is required for resistance to polymyxin. From Salmonella typhimurium (strain LT2 / SGSC1412 / ATCC 700720).
   9682..10209   +  CDS            basR (fragment): BASR_ECOLI - Also known as pmrA. Experimental evidence at protein level: Swiss-Prot protein existence level 1. Member of the two-component regulatory system BasS/BasR. BasR induces the transcription of the ugd, ais, arnBCADTEF and eptA-basRS loci, all involved in resistance to polymyxin (By similarity). From Escherichia coli (strain K12).
  10201..10274   +  CDS            bla(M) (fragment): β-lactamase lacking the signal sequence; bla(M); allows cytosolic expression of β-lactamase
  10446..11034   +  rep_origin     ori: high-copy-number ColE1/pMB1/pBR322/pUC origin of replication
  11217..11309   +  CDS            lacI (fragment): lac repressor; lacI; The lac repressor binds to the lac operator to inhibit transcription in E. coli. This inhibition can be relieved by adding lactose or isopropyl-β-D-thiogalactopyranoside (IPTG).
>Addgene plasmid #160903 | pUC19_CRISPR_DpmrA | addgene full sequence | sequence record 324210 | Addgene NGS Result
TAATGTGAGTTAGCTCACTCATTAGGCACCCCAGGCTTTACACTTTATGCTTCCGGCTCGTATGTTGTGT
GGAATTGTGAGCGGATAACAATTTCACACAGGAAACAGCTATGACCATGATTACGCCAAGCTTGCATGCC
TGCAGGTTTTCATACTCCCGCCATTCAGAGAAGAAACCAATTGTCCATATTGCATCAGACATTGCCGTCA
CTGCGTCTTTTACTGGCTCTTCTCGCTAACCAAACCGGTAACCCCGCTTATTAAAAGCATTCTGTAACAA
AGCGGGACCAAAGCCATGACAAAAACGCGTAACAAAAGTGTCTATAATCACGGCAGAAAAGTCCACATTG
ATTATTTGCACGGCGTCACACTTTGCTATGCCATAGCATTTTTATCCATAAGATTAGCGGATCCTACCTG
ACGCTTTTTATCGCAACTCTCTACTGTTTCTCCATACCCGTTTTTTTGGGAACCTGCAGGTCGACGAGGT
TATAAAAAATGGATAAGAAATACTCAATAGGCTTAGATATCGGCACAAATAGCGTCGGATGGGCGGTGAT
CACTGATGAATATAAGGTTCCGTCTAAAAAGTTCAAGGTTCTGGGAAATACAGACCGCCACAGTATCAAA
AAAAATCTTATAGGGGCTCTTTTATTTGACAGTGGAGAGACAGCGGAAGCGACTCGTCTCAAACGGACAG
CTCGTAGAAGGTATACACGTCGGAAGAATCGTATTTGTTATCTACAGGAGATTTTTTCAAATGAGATGGC
GAAAGTAGATGATAGTTTCTTTCATCGACTTGAAGAGTCTTTTTTGGTGGAAGAAGACAAGAAGCATGAA
CGTCATCCTATTTTTGGAAATATAGTAGATGAAGTTGCTTATCATGAGAAATATCCAACTATCTATCATC
TGCGAAAAAAATTGGTAGATTCTACTGATAAAGCGGATTTGCGCTTAATCTATTTGGCCTTAGCGCATAT
GATTAAGTTTCGTGGTCATTTTTTGATTGAGGGAGATTTAAATCCTGATAATAGTGATGTGGACAAACTA
TTTATCCAGTTGGTACAAACCTACAATCAATTATTTGAAGAAAACCCTATTAACGCAAGTGGAGTAGATG
CTAAAGCGATTCTTTCTGCACGATTGAGTAAATCAAGACGATTAGAAAATCTCATTGCTCAGCTCCCCGG
TGAGAAGAAAAATGGCTTATTTGGGAATCTCATTGCTTTGTCATTGGGTTTGACCCCTAATTTTAAATCA
AATTTTGATTTGGCAGAAGATGCTAAATTACAGCTTTCAAAAGATACTTACGATGATGATTTAGATAATT
TATTGGCGCAAATTGGAGATCAATATGCTGATTTGTTTTTGGCAGCTAAGAATTTATCAGATGCTATTTT
ACTTTCAGATATCCTAAGAGTAAATACTGAAATAACTAAGGCTCCCCTATCAGCTTCAATGATTAAACGC
TACGATGAACATCATCAAGACTTGACTCTTTTAAAAGCTTTAGTTCGACAACAACTTCCAGAAAAGTATA
AAGAAATCTTTTTTGATCAATCAAAAAACGGATATGCAGGTTATATTGATGGGGGAGCTAGCCAAGAAGA
ATTTTATAAATTTATCAAACCAATTTTAGAAAAAATGGATGGTACTGAGGAATTATTGGTGAAACTAAAT
CGTGAAGATTTGCTGCGCAAGCAACGGACCTTTGACAACGGCTCTATTCCCCATCAAATTCACTTGGGTG
AGCTGCATGCTATTTTGAGAAGACAAGAAGACTTTTATCCATTTTTAAAAGACAATCGTGAGAAGATTGA
AAAAATCTTGACTTTTCGAATTCCTTATTATGTTGGTCCATTGGCGCGTGGCAATAGTCGTTTTGCATGG
ATGACTCGGAAGTCTGAAGAAACAATTACCCCATGGAATTTTGAAGAAGTTGTCGATAAAGGTGCTTCAG
CTCAATCATTTATTGAACGCATGACAAACTTTGATAAAAATCTTCCAAATGAAAAAGTACTACCAAAACA
TAGTTTGCTTTATGAGTATTTTACGGTTTATAACGAATTGACAAAGGTCAAATATGTTACTGAAGGAATG
CGAAAACCAGCATTTCTTTCAGGTGAACAGAAGAAAGCCATTGTTGATTTACTCTTCAAAACAAATCGAA
AAGTAACCGTTAAGCAATTAAAAGAAGATTATTTCAAAAAAATAGAATGTTTTGATAGTGTTGAAATTTC
AGGAGTTGAAGATAGATTTAATGCTTCATTAGGTACCTACCATGATTTGCTAAAAATTATTAAAGATAAA
GATTTTTTGGATAATGAAGAAAATGAAGATATCTTAGAGGATATTGTTTTAACATTGACCTTATTTGAAG
ATAGGGAGATGATTGAGGAAAGACTTAAAACATATGCTCACCTCTTTGATGATAAGGTGATGAAACAGCT
TAAACGTCGCCGTTATACTGGTTGGGGACGTTTGTCTCGAAAATTGATTAATGGTATTAGGGATAAGCAA
TCTGGCAAAACAATATTAGATTTTTTGAAATCAGATGGTTTTGCCAATCGCAATTTTATGCAGCTGATCC
ATGATGATAGTTTGACATTTAAAGAAGACATTCAAAAAGCACAAGTGTCTGGACAAGGCGATAGTTTACA
TGAACATATTGCAAATTTAGCTGGTAGCCCTGCTATTAAAAAAGGTATTTTACAGACTGTAAAAGTTGTT
GATGAATTGGTCAAAGTAATGGGGCGGCATAAGCCAGAAAATATCGTTATTGAAATGGCACGTGAAAATC
AGACAACTCAAAAGGGCCAGAAAAATTCGCGAGAGCGTATGAAACGAATCGAAGAAGGTATCAAAGAATT
AGGAAGTCAGATTCTTAAAGAGCATCCTGTTGAAAATACTCAATTGCAAAATGAAAAGCTCTATCTCTAT
TATCTCCAAAATGGAAGAGACATGTATGTGGACCAAGAATTAGATATTAATCGTTTAAGTGATTATGATG
TCGATCACATTGTTCCACAAAGTTTCCTTAAAGACGATTCAATAGACAATAAGGTCTTAACGCGTTCTGA
TAAAAATCGTGGTAAATCGGATAACGTTCCAAGTGAAGAAGTAGTCAAAAAGATGAAAAACTATTGGAGA
CAACTTCTAAACGCCAAGTTAATCACTCAACGTAAGTTTGATAATTTAACGAAAGCTGAACGTGGAGGTT
TGAGTGAACTTGATAAAGCTGGTTTTATCAAACGCCAATTGGTTGAAACTCGCCAAATCACTAAGCATGT
GGCACAAATTTTGGATAGTCGCATGAATACTAAATACGATGAAAATGATAAACTTATTCGAGAGGTTAAA
GTGATTACCTTAAAATCTAAATTAGTTTCTGACTTCCGAAAAGATTTCCAATTCTATAAAGTACGTGAGA
TTAACAATTACCATCATGCCCATGATGCGTATCTAAATGCCGTCGTTGGAACTGCTTTGATTAAGAAATA
TCCAAAACTTGAATCGGAGTTTGTCTATGGTGATTATAAAGTTTATGATGTTCGTAAAATGATTGCTAAG
TCTGAGCAAGAAATAGGCAAAGCAACCGCAAAATATTTCTTTTACTCTAATATCATGAACTTCTTCAAAA
CAGAAATTACACTTGCAAATGGAGAGATTCGCAAACGCCCTCTAATCGAAACTAATGGGGAAACTGGAGA
AATTGTCTGGGATAAAGGGCGAGATTTTGCCACAGTGCGCAAAGTATTGTCCATGCCCCAAGTCAATATT
GTCAAGAAAACAGAAGTACAGACAGGCGGATTCTCCAAGGAGTCAATTTTACCAAAAAGAAATTCGGACA
AGCTTATTGCTCGTAAAAAAGACTGGGATCCAAAAAAATATGGTGGTTTTGATAGTCCAACGGTAGCTTA
TTCAGTCCTAGTGGTTGCTAAGGTGGAAAAAGGGAAATCGAAGAAGTTAAAATCCGTTAAAGAGTTACTA
GGGATCACAATTATGGAAAGAAGTTCCTTTGAAAAAAATCCGATTGACTTTTTAGAAGCTAAAGGATATA
AGGAAGTTAAAAAAGACTTAATCATTAAACTACCTAAATATAGTCTTTTTGAGTTAGAAAACGGTCGTAA
ACGGATGCTGGCTAGTGCCGGAGAATTACAAAAAGGAAATGAGCTGGCTCTGCCAAGCAAATATGTGAAT
TTTTTATATTTAGCTAGTCATTATGAAAAGTTGAAGGGTAGTCCAGAAGATAACGAACAAAAACAATTGT
TTGTGGAGCAGCATAAGCATTATTTAGATGAGATTATTGAGCAAATCAGTGAATTTTCTAAGCGTGTTAT
TTTAGCAGATGCCAATTTAGATAAAGTTCTTAGTGCATATAACAAACATAGAGACAAACCAATACGTGAA
CAAGCAGAAAATATTATTCATTTATTTACGTTGACGAATCTTGGAGCTCCCGCTGCTTTTAAATATTTTG
ATACAACAATTGATCGTAAACGATATACGTCTACAAAAGAAGTTTTAGATGCCACTCTTATCCATCAATC
CATCACTGGTCTTTATGAAACACGCATTGATTTGAGTCAGCTAGGAGGTGACTGAAGTATATTTTAGATG
AAGATTATTTCTTAATCTAGATTCTACTGGTATTGGCACAAACCTGATTCCAATTTGAGCAAGGCTATGT
GCCATCTCGATACTCGTTCTTAACTCAACAGAAGATGCTTTGTGCATACAGCCCCTCGTTTATTATTTAT
CTCCTCAGCCAGCCGCTGTGCTTTCAGTGGATTTCGGATAACAGAAAGGCCGGGAAATACCCAGCCTCGC
TTTGTAACGGAGTAGACGAAAGTGATTGCGCCTACCCGGATATTATCGTGAGGATGCGTCATCGCCATTG
CTCCCCAAATACAAAACCAATTTCAGCCAGTGCCTCGTCCATTTTTTCGATGAACTCCGGCACGATCTCG
TCAAAACTCGCCATGTACTTTTCATCCCGCTCAATCACGACATAATGCAGGCCTTCACGCTTCATACGCG
GGTCATAGTTGGCAAAGTACCAGGCATTTTTTCGCGTCACCCACATGCTGTACTGCACCTGGGCCATGTA
AGCTGACTTTATGGCCTCGAAACCACCGAGCCGGAACTTCATGAAATCCCGGGAGGTAAACGGGCATTTC
AGTTCAAGGCCGTTGCCGTCACTGCATAAACCATCGGGAGAGCAGGCGGTACGCATACTTTCGTCGCGAT
AGATGATCGGGGATTCAGTAACATTCACGCCGGAAGTGAATTCAAACAGGGTTCTGGCGTCGTTCTCGTA
CTGTTTTCCCCAGGCCAGTGCTTTAGCGTTAACTTCCGGAGCCACACCGGTGCAAACCTCAGCAAGCAGG
GTGTGGAAGTAGGACATTTTCATGTCAGGCCACTTCTTTCCGGAGCGGGGTTTTGCTATCACGTTGTGAA
CTTCTGAAGCGGTGATGACGCCGAGCCGTAATTTGTGCCACGCATCATCCCCCTGTTCGACAGCTCTCAC
ATCGATCCCGGTACGCTGCAGGATAATGTCCGGTGTCATGCTGCCACCTTCTGCTCTGCGGCTTTCTGTT
TCAGGAATCCAAGAGCTTTTACTGCTTCGGCCTGTGTCAGTTCTGACGATGCACGAATGTCGCGGCGAAA
TATCTGGGAACAGAGCGGCAATAAGTCGTCATCCCATGTTTTATCCAGGGCGATCAGCAGAGTGTTAATC
TCCTGCATGGTTTCATCGTTAACCGGAGTGATGTCGCGTTCCGGCTGACGTTCTGCAGTGTATGCAGTAT
TTTCGACAATGCGCTCGGCTTCATCCTTGTCATAGATACCAGCAAATCCGAAGGCCAGACGGGCACACTG
AATCATGGCTTTATGACGTAACATCCGTTTGGGATGCGACTGCCACGGCCCCGTGATTTCTCTGCCTTCG
CGAGTTTTGAATGGTTCGCGGCGGCATTCATCCATCCATTCGGTAACGCAGATCGGATGATTACGGTCCT
TGCGGTAAATCCGGCATGTACAGGATTCATTGTCCTGCTCAAAGTCCATGCCATCAAACTGCTGGTTTTC
ATTGATGATGCGGGACCAGCCATCAACGCCCACCACCGGAACGATGCCATTCTGCTTATCAGGAAAGGCG
TAAATTTCTTTCGTCCACGGATTAAGGCCGTACTGGTTGGCAACGATCAGTAATGCGATGAACTGCGCAT
CGCTGGCATCACCTTTAAATGCCGTCTGGCGAAGAGTGGTGATCAGTTCCTGTGGGTCGACAGAATCCAT
GCCGACACGTTCAGCCAGCTTCCCAGCCAGCGTTGCGAGTGCAGTACTCATTCGTTTTATACCTCTGAAT
CAATATCAACCTGGTGGTGAGCAATGGTTTCAACCATGTACCGGATGTGTTCTGCCATGCGCTCCTGAAA
CTCAACATCGTCATCAAACGCACGGGTAATGGATTTTTTGCTGGCCCCGTGGCGTTGCAAATGATCGATG
CATAGCGATTCAAACAGGTGCTGGGGCAGGCCTTTTTCCATGTCGTCTGCCAGTTCTGCCTCTTTCTCTT
CACGGGCGAGCTGCTGGTAGTGACGCGCCCAGCTCTGAGCCTCAAGACGATCCTGAATGTAATAAGCGTT
CATGGCTGAACTCCTGAAATAGCTGTGAAAATATCGCCCGCGAAATGCCGGGCTGATTAGGAAAACAGGA
AAGGGGGTTAGTGAATGCTTTTGCTTGATCTCAGTTTCAGTATTAATATCCATTTTTTATAACCTCCTTA
GAGCTCGAATTCCCAAAAAAACGGGTATGGAGAAACAGTAGAGAGTTGCGATAAAAAGCGTCAGGTAGGA
TCCGCTAATCTTATGGATAAAAATGCTATGGCATAGCAAAGTGTGACGCCGTGCAAATAATCAATGTGGA
CTTTTCTGCCGTGATTATAGACACTTTTGTTACGCGTTTTTGTCATGGCTTTGGTCCCGCTTTGTTACAG
AATGCTTTTAATAAGCGGGGTTACCGGTTTGGTTAGCGAGAAGAGCCAGTAAAAGACGCAGTGACGGCAA
TGTCTGATGCAATATGGACAATTGGTTTCTTCTCTGAATGGCGGGAGTATGAAAAGTATGGCTGAAGCGC
AAAATGATCCCCTGCTGCCGGGATACTCGTTTAATGCCCATCTGGTGGCGGGTTTAACGCCGATTGAGGC
CAACGGTTATCTCGATTTTTTTATCGACCGACCGCTGGGAATGAAAGGTTATATTCTCAATCTCACCATT
CGCGGTCAGGGGGTGGTGAAAAATCAGGGACGAGAATTTGTTTGCCGACCGGGTGATATTTTGCTGTTCC
CGCCAGGAGAGATTCATCACTACGGTCGTCATCCGGAGGCTCGCGAATGGTATCACCAGTGGGTTTACTT
TCGTCCGCGCGCCTACTGGCATGAATGGCTTAACTGGCCGTCAATATTTGCCAATACGGGGTTCTTTCGC
CCGGATGAAGCGCACCAGCCGCATTTCAGCGACCTGTTTGGGCAAATCATTAACGCCGGGCAAGGGGAAG
GGCGCTATTCGGAGCTGCTGGCGATAAATCTGCTTGAGCAATTGTTACTGCGGCACATGGAAGCGATTAA
CGAGTCGCTCCATCCACCGATGGATAATCGGGTACGCGAGGCTTGTCAGTACATCAGCGATCACCTGGCA
GACAGCAATTTTGATATCGCCAGCGTCGCACAGCATGTTTGCTTGTCGCCGTCGCGTCTGTCACATCTTT
TCCGCCAGCAGTTAGGGATTAGCGTCTTAAGCTGGCGCGAGGACCAACGTATCAGCCAGGCGAAGCTGCT
TTTGAGCACCACCCGGATGCCTATCGCCACCGTCGGTCGCAATGTTGGTTTTGACGATCAACTCTACTTC
TCGCGGGTATTTAAAAAATGCACCGGGGCCAGCCCGAGCGAGTTCCGTGCCGGTTGTGAAGAAAAAGTGA
ATGATGTAGCCGTCAAGTTGTCATAATAAATCGATGCAGGTGGCACTTTTCGGGGAAATGTGCGCGGAAC
CCCTATTTGTTTATTTTTCTAAATACATTCAAATATGTATCCGCTCATGTCTAGAGGATCCCCGGGTACC
GAGCTCGAATTCACTGGCCGTCGTTTTACAACGTCGTGACTGGGAAAACCCTGGCGTTACCCAACTTAAT
CGCCTTGCAGCACATCCCCCTTTCGCCAGCTGGCGTAATAGCGAAGAGGCCCGCACCGATCGCCCTTCCC
AACAGTTGCGCAGCCTGAATGGCGAATGGCGCCTTGACAATTAATCATCGGCTCGTATAATGTGTGGAGT
GAAGGATACGTGTGCGAGTTTTAGAGCTAGAAATAGCAAGTTAAAATAAGGCTAGTCCGTTATCAACTTG
AAAAAGTGGCACCGAGTCGGTGCTTTTGGCGCCTGATGCGGTATTTTCTCCTTACGCATCTGTGCGGTAT
TTCACACCGCATATGGTGCACTCTCAGTACAATCTGCTCTGATGCCGCATAGTTAAGCCAGCCCCGACAC
CCGCCAACACCCGCTGACGCGCCCTGACGGGCTTGTCTGCTCCCGGCATCCGCTTACAGACAAGCTGTGA
CCGTCTCCGGGAGCTGCATGTGTCAGAGGTTTTCACCGTCATCACCGAAACGCGCGAGACGAAAGGGCCT
ATTATTAACGCTTACAATTTCCTGATGCGGTATTTTCTCCTTACGCATCTGTGCGGTATTTCACACCGCA
TCAGGTGGCACTTTTCGGGGAAATGTGCGCGGAACCCCTATTTGTTTATTTTTCTAAATACATTCAAATA
TGTATCCGCTCATGAGACAATAACCCTGATAAATGCTTCAATAATAGCACGTGAGGAGGGCCACCATGGC
CAAGTTGACCAGTGCCGTTCCGGTGCTCACCGCGCGCGACGTCGCCGGAGCGGTCGAGTTCTGGACCGAC
CGGCTCGGGTTCTCCCGGGACTTCGTGGAGGACGACTTCGCCGGTGTGGTCCGGGACGACGTGACCCTGT
TCATCAGCGCGGTCCAGGACCAGGTGGTGCCGGACAACACCCTGGCCTGGGTGTGGGTGCGCGGCCTGGA
CGAGCTGTACGCCGAGTGGTCGGAGGTCGTGTCCACGAACTTCCGGGACGCCTCCGGGCCGGCCATGACC
GAGATCGGCGAGCAGCCGTGGGGGCGGGAGTTCGCCCTGCGCGACCCGGCCGGCAACTGCGTGCACTTCG
TGGCCGAGGAGCAAGACTGACACGTGCTAAAACTTCATTTTTAATTTAAAAGGATCTAGGTGAAGATCCT
TTTTGATAATCTCATGACCAAAATCCCTTAACGTGAGTTTTCGTTCCACTGAGCGTCAGACAGGGCCTCG
TGATACGCCTATTTTTATAGGTTAATGTCATGATAATAATGGTTTCGGTCTCGCGGTGGTCTACCGTATT
CCATCGCGCCGGATACGCAGAAACATGTGCCGATGGCGCTGTGGCTCTCCGCCGACTACCAGCAGCGCTA
CGGCATTTCCGCGCACTGTCTGCAGCAGCGGGCGCAAAAAGAGAATTACTCGCAGGATAATCTGTTCTCC
ACCCTGCTCGGCCTGCTCGGCGTCAGCACCCGCGAGTACCAGGCGGCAGATGATATCTTAACGCCATGTA
GAGAGGCTGGTTGTCTAGAATTACAGCCTGATCGTGCTGGATCTCGGCCTGCCGGATGAAGACGGGCTGC
ATTTTCTCTCCCGCATGCGGCGGGAGAAAATGACCCAGCCGGTGCTGATCCTCACCGCCCGCGATACGCT
TGAGGATCGCATTAGCGGTCTCGATACCGGGGCGGATGACTACCTGGTAAAACCCTTTGCCCTGGAGGAA
CTCAATGCGCGCATTCGCGCCCTGCTCCGCCGGCATAACAACCAGGGCGATAATGAAATCAGCGTCGGCA
ATCTGCGCCTTAACGTCACTCGCCGCCTGGTGTGGCTGGGTGAAACGGCGCTGGATCTTACGCCGAAAGA
GTATGCCCTGCTGTCGCGGCTGATGATGAAAGCCGGTAGCCCGGTGCATCGCGAGATCCTCTACAACGAC
ATTTACAGCTGGGACAACGAGCCGGCGACCAATACCCTGGAAGTGCATATTCACAACCTACGCGAAAAGA
TTGGCAAATCGCGGATCCGCACCGTCCGGGGCTTTGGCTATATGCTGACAGGGAGTCAGGCAACTATGGA
TGAACGAAATAGACAGATCGCTGAGATAGGTGCCTCACTGATTAAGCATTGGTAACTGTCAGACCAAGTT
TACTCATATATACTTTAGATTGATTTAAAACTTCATTTTTAATTTAAAAGGATCTAGGTGAAGATCCTTT
TTGATAATCTCATGACCAAAATCCCTTAACGTGAGTTTTCGTTCCACTGAGCGTCAGACCCCGTAGAAAA
GATCAAAGGATCTTCTTGAGATCCTTTTTTTCTGCGCGTAATCTGCTGCTTGCAAACAAAAAAACCACCG
CTACCAGCGGTGGTTTGTTTGCCGGATCAAGAGCTACCAACTCTTTTTCCGAAGGTAACTGGCTTCAGCA
GAGCGCAGATACCAAATACTGTTCTTCTAGTGTAGCCGTAGTTAGGCCACCACTTCAAGAACTCTGTAGC
ACCGCCTACATACCTCGCTCTGCTAATCCTGTTACCAGTGGCTGCTGCCAGTGGCGATAAGTCGTGTCTT
ACCGGGTTGGACTCAAGACGATAGTTACCGGATAAGGCGCAGCGGTCGGGCTGAACGGGGGGTTCGTGCA
CACAGCCCAGCTTGGAGCGAACGACCTACACCGAACTGAGATACCTACAGCGTGAGCTATGAGAAAGCGC
CACGCTTCCCGAAGGGAGAAAGGCGGACAGGTATCCGGTAAGCGGCAGGGTCGGAACAGGAGAGCGCACG
AGGGAGCTTCCAGGGGGAAACGCCTGGTATCTTTATAGTCCTGTCGGGTTTCGCCACCTCTGACTTGAGC
GTCGATTTTTGTGATGCTCGTCAGGGGGGCGGAGCCTATGGAAAAACGCCAGCAACGCGGCCTTTTTACG
GTTCCTGGCCTTTTGCTGGCCTTTTGCTCACATGTTCTTTCCTGCGTTATCCCCTGATTCTGTGGATAAC
CGTATTACCGCCTTTGAGTGAGCTGATACCGCTCGCCGCAGCCGAACGACCGAGCGCAGCGAGTCAGTGA
GCGAGGAAGCGGAAGAGCGCCCAATACGCAAACCGCCTCTCCCCGCGCGTTGGCCGATTCATTAATGCAG
CTGGCACGACAGGTTTCCCGACTGGAAAGCGGGCAGTGAGCGCAACGCAAT
